>Addgene plasmid #104220 | pHH0103 WWP1 WW domain #1 | addgene full sequence | sequence record 204206 | Addgene NGS Result
TTGACAATTAATCATCGGCTCGTATAATGTGTGGAATTGTGAGCGGATAACAATTTCACACAGGAAACAG
CCAGTCCGTTTAGGTGTTTTCACGAGCACTTCACCAACAAGGACCATAGATTATGAAAATCGAAGAACAC
CATCACCATCACCATTCCAGCGGTAAGCTTATGTCCCCTATACTAGGTTATTGGAAAATTAAGGGCCTTG
TGCAACCCACTCGACTTCTTTTGGAATATCTTGAAGAAAAATATGAAGAGCATTTGTATGAGCGCGATGA
AGGTGATAAATGGCGAAACAAAAAGTTTGAATTGGGTTTGGAGTTTCCCAATCTTCCTTATTATATTGAT
GGTGATGTTAAATTAACACAGTCTATGGCCATCATACGTTATATAGCTGACAAGCACAACATGTTGGGTG
GTTGTCCAAAAGAGCGTGCAGAGATTTCAATGCTTGAAGGAGCGGTTTTGGATATTAGATACGGTGTTTC
GAGAATTGCATATAGTAAAGACTTTGAAACTCTCAAAGTTGATTTTCTTAGCAAGCTACCTGAAATGCTG
AAAATGTTCGAAGATCGTTTATGTCATAAAACATATTTAAATGGTGATCATGTAACCCATCCTGACTTCA
TGTTGTATGACGCTCTTGATGTTGTTTTATACATGGACCCAATGTGCCTGGATGCGTTCCCAAAATTAGT
TTGTTTTAAAAAACGTATTGAAGCTATCCCACAAATTGATAAGTACTTGAAATCCAGCAAGTATATAGCA
TGGCCTTTGCAGGGCTGGCAAGCCACGTTTGGTGGTGGCGACCATCCTCCAAAATCGGATCTGGAAGTTC
TGTTCCAGGGGCCCCTGTCCAGCGGTCTGGTTCCGCGTGGTTCCGGTACCGCGGCCCAGCCGGCCGAAAA
TCTGTACTTCCAAGGTCGTCGTGCCTCTGTGGAGCTCAACACCGAAACCCTGCCGTCGGGCTGGGAACAA
CGTAAAGACCCGCATGGTCGCACCTACTATGTCGATCATAACACCCGCACCACGACCTGGGAACGTCCGC
AGCCGCTGCCGCCGTAGGCGGCCGCATA
[142 nt withheld, positions 1079-1220]
C
[98 nt withheld, positions 1222-1319]
AGTTTGTACTGGTGACGAAACTCAGTGTCTAGCTAGAGTGGC
[149 nt withheld, positions 1362-1510]
T
[41 nt withheld, positions 1512-1552]
T
[62 nt withheld, positions 1554-1615]
A
[35 nt withheld, positions 1617-1651]
CCTCCCTCAATCGGTTGAATGTCGCCCTTTTGTCTTTGGCGCTGGTAAACCATATGAA
[86 nt withheld, positions 1710-1795]
T
[54 nt withheld, positions 1797-1850]
CTAGCGCCGCCCTATACCTTGTCTGCCTCCCCGCGTTGCGTCGCGGTGCATGGAGCCGGGCCACCTCGAC
CTGAATGGAAGCCGGCGGCACCTCGCTAACGGATTCACCACTCCAAGAATTGGAGCCAATCAATTCTTGC
GGAGAACTGTGAATGCGCAAACCAACCCTTGGCAGAACATATCCATCGCGTCCGCCATCTCCAGCAGCCG
CACGCGGCGCATCTCGGGCAGCGTTGGGTCCTGGCCACGGGTGCGCATGATCGTGCTCCTGTCGTTGAGG
ACCCGGCTAGGCTGGCGGGGTTGCCTTACTGGTTAGCAGAATGAATCACCGATACGCGAGCGAACGTGAA
GCGACTGCTGCTGCAAAACGTCTGCGACCTGAGCAACAACATGAATGGTCTTCGGTTTCCGTGTTTCGTA
AAGTCTGGAAACGCGGAAGTCAGCGCCCTGCACCATTATGTTCCGGATCTGCATCGCAGGATGCTGCTGG
CTACCCTGTGGAACACCTACATCTGTATTAACGAAGCGCTGGCATTGACCCTGAGTGATTTTTCTCTGGT
CCCGCCGCATCCATACCGCCAGTTGTTTACCCTCACAACGTTCCAGTAACCGGGCATGTTCATCATCAGT
AACCCGTATCGTGAGCATCCTCTCTCGTTTCATCGGTATCATTACCCCCATGAACAGAAATCCCCCTTAC
ACGGAGGCATCAGTGACCAAACAGGAAAAAACCGCCCTTAACATGGCCCGCTTTATCAGAAGCCAGACAT
TAACGCTTCTGGAGAAACTCAACGAGCTGGACGCGGATGAACAGGCAGACATCTGTGAATCGCTTCACGA
CCACGCTGATGAGCTTTACCGCAGGATCCGCGAAATTGTAAGCGTTAATATTTTGTTAAAATTCGCGTTA
AATTTTTGTTAAATCAGCTCATTTTTTAACCAATAGGCCGAAATCGGCAAAATCCCTTATAAATCAAAAG
AATAGACCGAGATAGGGT
[37 nt withheld, positions 2849-2885]
AAAGAACGTGGACTCCAACGTCAAAGG
[49 nt withheld, positions 2913-2961]
T
[91 nt withheld, positions 2963-3053]
G
[124 nt withheld, positions 3055-3178]
CGCGGATCCTGCCTCGCGCGTTTCGGTGATGACGGTGAAAACCTCTGACACATGCAGCTCCCGGAGACGG
TCACAGCTTGTCTGTAAGCGGATGCCGGGAGCAGACAAGCCCGTCAGGGCGCGTCAGCGGGTGTTGGCGG
GTGTCGGGGCGCAGCCATGACCCAGTCACGTAGCGATAGCGGAGTGTATACTGGCTTAACTATGCGGCAT
CAGAGCAGATTGTACTGAGAGTGCACCATATGCGGTGTGAAATACCGCACAGATGCGTAAGGAGAAAATA
CCGCATCAGGCGCTCTTCCGCTTCCTCGCTCACTGACTCGCTGCGCTCGGTCGTTCGGCTGCGGCGAGCG
GTATCAGCTCACTCAAAGGCGGTAATACGGTTATCCACAGAATCAGGGGATAACGCAGGAAAGAACATGT
GAGCAAAAGGCCAGCAAAAGGCCAGGAACCGTAAAAAGGCCGCGTTGCTGGCGTTTTTCCATAGGCTCCG
CCCCCCTGACGAGCATCACAAAAATCGACGCTCAAGTCAGAGGTGGCGAAACCCGACAGGACTATAAAGA
TACCAGGGTTTCCCCCTGGAAGCTCCCTCGTGCGCTCTCCTGTTCCGACCCTGCCGCTTACCGGATACCT
GTCCGCCTTTCTCCCTTCGGGAAGCGTGGCGCTTTCTCATAGCTCACGCTGTAGGTATCTCAGTTCGGTG
TAGGTCGTTCGCTCCAAGCTGGGCTGTGTGCACGAACCCCCCGTTCAGCCCGACCGCTGCGCCTTATCCG
GTAACTATCGTCTTGAGTCCAACCCGGTAAGACACGACTTATCGCCACTGGCAGCAGCCACTGGTAACAG
GATTAGCAGAGCGAGGTATGTAGGCGGTGCTACAGAGTTCTTGAAGTGGTGGCCTAACTACGGCTACACT
AGAAGGACAGTATTTGGTATCTGCGCTCTGCTGAAGCCAGTTACCTTCGGAAAAAGAGTTGGTAGCTCTT
GATCCGGCAAACAAACCACCGCTGGTAGCGGTGGTTTTTTTGTTTGCAAGCAGCAGATTACGCGCAGAAA
AAAAGGATCTCAAGAAGATCCTTTGATCTTTTCTACGGGGTCTGACGCTCAGTGGAACGAAAACTCACGT
TAAGGGATTTTGGTCATGAGATTATCAAAAAGGATCTTCACCTAGATCCTTTTAAATTAAAAATGAAGTT
TTAAATCAATCTAAAGTATATATGAGTAAACTTGGTCTGACAGTTACCAATGCTTAATCAGTGAGGCACC
TATCTCAGCGATCTGTCTATTTCGTTCATCCATAGTTGCCTGACTCCCCGTCGTGTAGATAACTACGATA
CGGGAGGGCTTACCATCTGGCCCCAGTGCTGCAATGATACCGCGAGACCCACGCTCACCGGCTCCAGATT
TATCAGCAATAAACCAGCCAGCCGGAAGGGCCGAGCGCAGAAGTGGTCCTGCAACTTTATCCGCCTCCAT
CCAGTCTATTAATTGTTGCCGGGAAGCTAGAGTAAGTAGTTCGCCAGTTAATAGTTTGCGCAACGTTGTT
GCCATTGCTGCAGGCATCGTGGTGTCACGCTCGTCGTTTGGTATGGCTTCATTCAGCTCCGGTTCCCAAC
GATCAAGGCGAGTTACATGATCCCCCATGTTGTGCAAAAAAGCGGTTAGCTCCTTCGGTCCTCCGATCGT
TGTCAGAAGTAAGTTGGCCGCAGTGTTATCACTCATGGTTATGGCAGCACTGCATAATTCTCTTACTGTC
ATGCCATCCGTAAGATGCTTTTCTGTGACTGGTGAGTACTCAACCAAGTCATTCTGAGAATAGTGTATGC
GGCGACCGAGTTGCTCTTGCCCGGCGTCAACACGGGATAATACCGCGCCACATAGCAGAACTTTAAAAGT
GCTCATCATTGGAAAACGTTCTTCGGGGCGAAAACTCTCAAGGATCTTACCGCTGTTGAGATCCAGTTCG
ATGTAACCCACTCGTGCACCCAACTGATCTTCAGCATCTTTTACTTTCACCAGCGTTTCTGGGTGAGCAA
AAACAGGAAGGCAAAATGCCGCAAAAAAGGGAATAAGGGCGACACGGAAATGTTGAATACTCATACTCTT
CCTTTTTCAATATTATTGAAGCATTTATCAGGGTTATTGTCTCATGAGCGGATACATATTTGAATGTATT
TAGAAAAATAAACAAATAGGGGTTCCGCGCACATTTCCCCGAAAAGTGCCACCTGACGTCTAAGAAACCA
TTATTATCATGACATTAACCTATAAAAATAGGCGTATCACGAGGCCCTTTCGTCTTCAAGAATTCCCGAC
ACCATCGAATGGTGCAAAACCTTTCGCGGTATGGCATGATAGCGCCCGGAAGAGAGTCAATTCAGGGTGG
TGAATGTGAAACCAGTAACGTTATACGATGTCGCAGAGTATGCCGGTGTCTCTTATCAGACCGTTTCCCG
CGTGGTGAACCAGGCCAGCCACGTTTCTGCGAAAACGCGGGAAAAAGTGGAAGCGGCGATGGCGGAGCTG
AATTACATTCCCAACCGCGTGGCACAACAACTGGCGGGCAAACAGTCGTTGCTGATTGGCGTTGCCACCT
CCAGTCTGGCCCTGCACGCGCCGTCGCAAATTGTCGCGGCGATTAAATCTCGCGCCGATCAACTGGGTGC
CAGCGTGGTGGTGTCGATGGTAGAACGAAGCGGCGTCGAAGCCTGTAAAGCGGCGGTGCACAATCTTCTC
GCGCAACGCGTCAGTGGGCTGATCATTAACTATCCGCTGGATGACCAGGATGCCATTGCTGTGGAAGCTG
CCTGCACTAATGTTCCGGCGTTATTTCTTGATGTCTCTGACCAGACACCCATCAACAGTATTATTTTCTC
CCATGAAGACGGTACGCGACTGGGCGTGGAGCATCTGGTCGCATTGGGTCACCAGCAAATCGCGCTGTTA
GCGGGCCCATTAAGTTCTGTCTCGGCGCGTCTGCGTCTGGCTGGCTGGCATAAATATCTCACTCGCAATC
AAATTCAGCCGATAGCGGAACGGGAAGGCGACTGGAGTGCCATGTCCGGTTTTCAACAAACCATGCAAAT
GCTGAATGAGGGCATCGTTCCCACTGCGATGCTGGTTGCCAACGATCAGATGGCGCTGGGCGCAATGCGC
GCCATTACCGAGTCCGGGCTGCGCGTTGGTGCGGATATCTCGGTAGTGGGATACGACGATACCGAAGACA
GCTCATGTTATATCCCGCCGTTAACCACCATCAAACAGGATTTTCGCCTGCTGGGGCAAACCAGCGTGGA
CCGCTTGCTGCAACTCTCTCAGGGCCAGGCGGTGAAGGGCAATCAGCTGTTGCCCGTCTCACTGGTGAAA
AGAAAAACCACCCTGGCGCCCAATACGCAAACCGCCTCTCCCCGCGCGTTGGCCGATTCATTAATGCAGC
TGGCACGACAGGTTTCCCGACTGGAAAGCGGGCAGTGAGCGCAACGCAATTAATGTAAGTTAGCTCACTC
ATTAGGCACAATTCTCATGTTTGACAGCTTATCATCGACTGCACGGTGCACCAATGCTTCTGGCGTCAGG
CAGCCATCGGAAGCTGTGGTATGGCTGTGCAGGTCGTAAATCACTGCATAATTCGTGTCGCTCAAGGCGC
ACTCCCGTTCTGGATAATGTTTTTTGCGCCGACATCATAACGGTTCTGGCAAATATTCTGAAATGAGCTG
Features (pLannotate 1.2.2; 21 found; start..end, strand, type, name):
      1..29      +  promoter       tac promoter: strong E. coli promoter; hybrid between the trp and lac UV5 promoters
     37..53      +  protein_bind   lac operator: The lac repressor binds to the lac operator to inhibit transcription in E. coli. This inhibition can be relieved by adding lactose or isopropyl-β-D-thiogalactopyranoside (IPTG). lac repressor encoded by lacI
    138..155     +  CDS            6xHis: 6xHis affinity tag
    171..824     +  CDS            GST26_SCHJA: Experimental evidence at protein level: Swiss-Prot protein existence level 1. GST isoenzymes appear to play a central role in the parasite detoxification system. Other functions are also suspected including a role in increasing the solubility of haematin in the parasite gut. From Schistosoma japonicum (Blood fluke).
    942..1061    +  CDS            Gas7 (fragment): GAS7_MOUSE - Experimental evidence at protein level: Swiss-Prot protein existence level 1. May play a role in promoting maturation and morphological differentiation of cerebellar neurons. From Mus musculus (Mouse).
   1083..1130    +  terminator     fd terminator (sequence withheld): central terminator from bacteriophage fd (Otsuka and Kunisawa, 1982)
   1135..1347    +  CDS            M13 gene III (fragment) (sequence partly withheld): pIII; III; minor coat protein
   1362..1832    +  CDS            M13 gene III (fragment) (sequence partly withheld): pIII; III; minor coat protein
   1854..1924    +  CDS            TcR (fragment): tetracycline efflux protein; tet; confers resistance to tetracycline
   2166..2546    -  CDS            YPB1_ECOLX: Protein predicted: Swiss-Prot protein existence level 4. From Escherichia coli.
   2563..2714    +  CDS            rop (fragment): Rop protein, which maintains plasmids at low copy number; rop
   2750..3178    -  rep_origin     f1 ori (sequence partly withheld): f1 bacteriophage origin of replication; arrow indicates direction of (+) strand synthesis
   3187..3226    +  CDS            rop (fragment): Rop protein, which maintains plasmids at low copy number; rop
   3328..3468    +  misc_feature   bom: basis of mobility region from pBR322
   3654..4241    -  rep_origin     ori: high-copy-number ColE1/pMB1/pBR322/pUC origin of replication
   4412..5272    -  CDS            AmpR: β-lactamase; bla; confers resistance to ampicillin, carbenicillin, and related antibiotics
   5273..5377    -  promoter       AmpR promoter: bla
   5486..5563    +  promoter       lacIq promoter: lacI (mutant); In the lacIq allele, a single base change in the promoter boosts expression of the lacI gene about 10-fold.
   5564..6646    +  CDS            lacI: lac repressor; lacI; The lac repressor binds to the lac operator to inhibit transcription in E. coli. This inhibition can be relieved by adding lactose or isopropyl-β-D-thiogalactopyranoside (IPTG).
   6659..6680    +  protein_bind   CAP binding site: CAP binding activates transcription in the presence of cAMP. E. coli catabolite activator protein
   6699..6716    +  promoter       tet promoter (fragment): E. coli promoter for tetracycline efflux protein gene
