[The description below was written by a language model from this plasmid's Addgene catalogue record and pLannotate feature annotations shown in this document.]
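Description:
pHH0103 WWP1 WW domain #1 is a 6,888 bp bacterial expression plasmid that produces the first WW domain of the human E3 ubiquitin ligase WWP1 as a GST fusion in E. coli. It is propagated through a ColE1/pBR322-type origin and selected with ampicillin via the β-lactamase gene. The sequence also contains an f1 phage origin, a bom site and fragments of rop. The catalogue lists the copy number as unknown.

Expression is driven by the tac promoter with a downstream lac operator. The plasmid carries its own lacI gene under the lacIq promoter, so transcription is repressed until relieved by IPTG. The annotated open reading frame begins with a 6xHis tag followed by Schistosoma japonicum GST. The record mentions only the N-terminal GST as the backbone tag, but the feature table supports a His-GST arrangement. The 183 bp insert, codon optimized for bacteria, was cloned between SfiI and NotI sites. According to the depositor comments, a linker containing a TEV protease-type recognition motif precedes the WW domain, which should allow the domain to be released from the tag. The automated annotation labels this region as a mouse Gas7 fragment. This most likely reflects similarity between WW domains rather than a different insert.

Downstream of the insert lie an fd terminator, fragments of M13 gene III and a remnant of the tetracycline resistance gene. These suggest the backbone derives from a phagemid display vector, although the record does not state this. The construct is intended for producing purified WW domain protein. The record does not describe specific downstream applications.
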