>Addgene plasmid #104220 | pHH0103 WWP1 WW domain #1 | depositor partial sequence | sequence record 197372 | WW domain with linker
GGCCCAGCCGGCCGAAAATCTGTACTTCCAAGGTCGTCGTGCCTCTGTGGAGCTCAACACCGAAACCCTG
CCGTCGGGCTGGGAACAACGTAAAGACCCGCATGGTCGCACCTACTATGTCGATCATAACACCCGCACCA
CGACCTGGGAACGTCCGCAGCCGCTGCCGCCGTAGGCGGCCGC
