Addgene plasmid #104220: pHH0103 WWP1 WW domain #1
Purpose: Bacterial expression of WW domain #1 from WWP1
Depositing lab: Sachdev Sidhu & Marius Sudol. Depositing organization: National University of Singapore.
Backbone
  Vector backbone: pHH0103
  Vector type: Bacterial Expression
Growth in bacteria
  Bacterial resistance: Ampicillin, 100 μg/mL
  Growth temperature: 37°C
  Growth strain: DH5alpha
  Copy number: Unknown
Gene/Insert
  Gene/Insert name: WWP1 WW domain #1
  Species: H. sapiens (human)
  Insert size (bp): 183
  Mutation: codon optimized for expression in bacteria
  Entrez Gene: WWP1 (a.k.a. AIP5, Tiul1, hSDRP1)
  Promoter: tac
  Tag / fusion protein: GST (N terminal on backbone)
  Cloning method: Restriction Enzyme; 5′ cloning site SfiI (unknown if destroyed); 3′ cloning site NotI (unknown if destroyed)
  Sequencing primers: 5′ pGEX-5'
Terms and licenses: Academic/Nonprofit Terms; Industry Terms: Not Available to Industry
Depositor comments: Amino acid sequence: Linker - ENLYFQGRRASV(gagctc) and WW domain - NTETLPSGWEQRKDPHGRTYYVDHNTRTTTWERPQPLPP
How to cite: pHH0103 WWP1 WW domain #1 was a gift from Sachdev Sidhu & Marius Sudol (Addgene plasmid # 104220 ; http://n2t.net/addgene:104220 ; RRID:Addgene_104220)
